>Addgene plasmid #12691 | DCT.VV.Orf3 | addgene partial sequence | sequence record 19088 | T7 5'-TAATACGACTCACTATAGGG-3'
TCACCGAATTCCAGCTGACCACCATGGTCGATGAAATATCTGATGTTGTTGTTCGCTGCTATGATAATCA
GATCATTCGCCGATAGTGGTAACGCTATCGAAACGACATCGCCAGAAATTACAAACGCCACAACAGATAT
TCCAGCTATCAGATTATGCGGTCCAGAGGGAGATGGATATTGTTTACACGGTGACTGTATCCACGCTAGA
AATATTGACGGTATGTATTGTAGATGCTCTCATGGTTATACAGGCATTAGATGTCAGCATGTAGTATTAG
TAGACTATCAACGTTCAGAAAACCCAAACACTACAACGTCATATATCCCATCTCCCGGTATTATGCTTGT
ATTAGTAGGCATTATTATTATTACGTGTTGTCTATTATCTGTTTATAGGTTCACTCGACGAACTAAACTA
CCTATACAAGATATGGTTGTGCCATAAGCAATTCCCGGGGATCCGAATAAAGGGTCAAGACAATTCTGCA
GATATCCAGCACAGTGGCGGCCGCTCGAGTCTAGAGGGCCCGCGGTTCGAAGGTAAGCCTATCCCTAACC
CTCTCCTCGGTCTCGATTCTACGCGTACCGGTCATCATCACCATCACCATTGAGTTTAAACCCGCTGATC
AGCCTCGACTGTGCCTTCTAGTTGCCAGCCATCTGTTGTTTGCCCCTCCCCCGTGCCTTCCTTGACCCTG
GAAGGTGCCACTCCCACTGTCCTTTCCTAATAAAATGAGGAAATTGCATCGCATTGTCTGAGT
