[The description below was written by a language model from this plasmid's Addgene catalogue record.]
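Description:
DCT.VV.Orf3 is a mammalian expression plasmid built on the commercial pcDNA 3.1D V5-His-TOPO backbone (about 5.5 kb without insert) and carrying a single vaccinia virus open reading frame. The 423 bp insert, called VV.Orf3 within its library, corresponds to VV_WR_009, annotated as the viral EGF-like growth factor. The record lists it as flanked by BamHI sites that remain intact at both ends, so the insert can be excised with that enzyme. The plasmid is maintained at high copy in E. coli under ampicillin selection, and a neomycin resistance marker allows G418 selection of transfected mammalian cells. The record does not state the promoter or give a feature table. Backbones of this family normally drive expression from the CMV immediate-early promoter, include an upstream T7 promoter site (consistent with the T7 sequencing primer listed), and offer C-terminal V5 and His tags. Whether the ORF is in frame with those tags is not recorded.

The construct is one member of a plasmid library of individual vaccinia ORFs, assembled to identify poxvirus determinants recognised by CD8+ T cells in support of smallpox vaccine design and characterisation. In such screens, each ORF is expressed in transfected cells so that its product can be tested for recognition by virus-specific T cells. The depositors stress that the plasmid was made for screening: its sequence may differ from the current canonical gene, its name applies only within this library, and the kit's accompanying data spreadsheet and quality-control sequencing should be consulted for the corresponding Copenhagen and WR strain names and any known discrepancies.
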