Addgene plasmid #12691: DCT.VV.Orf3
Purpose: This plasmid was designed for screening purposes and may contain discrepancies relative to the current canonical GenBank version of the gene.
Depositing lab: Jack Bennink & Jon Yewdell. Depositing organization: National Institute of Allergy and Infectious Diseases (NIAID). Publication: Identification of poxvirus CD8+ T cell determinants to enable rational design and characterization of smallpox vaccines. Tscharke DC, Karupiah G, Zhou J, Palmore T, Irvine KR, Haeryfar SM, Williams S, Sidney J, Sette A, Bennink JR, Yewdell JW. J Exp Med. 2005 January 3; 201(1): 95–104. 10.1084/jem.20041912 PubMed 15623576.
Backbone
  Vector backbone: pcDNA 3.1D V5-His-TOPO
  Backbone manufacturer: Invitrogen
  Backbone size w/o insert (bp): 5514
  Vector type: Mammalian Expression
  Selectable markers: Neomycin (select with G418)
Growth in bacteria
  Bacterial resistance: Ampicillin, 100 μg/mL
  Growth temperature: 37°C
  Growth strain: DH5alpha
  Copy number: High Copy
Gene/Insert
  Gene/Insert name: VV.Orf3 (alt names: VV_WR_009; EGF-like growth factor)
  Species: Vaccinia Virus
  Insert size (bp): 423
  GenBank ID: 9790921
  Cloning method: Restriction Enzyme; 5′ cloning site BamHI (not destroyed); 3′ cloning site BamHI (not destroyed)
  Sequencing primers: 5′ Universal T7
Terms and licenses: Academic/Nonprofit Terms; Industry Terms: Not Available to Industry
Depositor comments: Please see the Vaccinia kit page ( https://www.addgene.org/vvorf/ ) for more information. The kit page contains the supplemental VVOrfData spreadsheet, which includes important information about this plasmid. The plasmid and insert names provided here relate only to this library. The name of the ORF (if present) in VACV strain Copenhagen and the name of the ORF (if annotated) in VACV strain WR sequence can be found in VVOrfData spreadsheet. Please note that the amino acid sequence given for each ORF in the spreadsheet may contain some errors. Additionally, changes from the expected sequence may be present in these plasmids. Please see Addgene's quality control sequence and sequencing notes in the VVOrfData spreadsheet before ordering this plasmid.
How to cite: DCT.VV.Orf3 was a gift from Jack Bennink & Jon Yewdell (Addgene plasmid # 12691 ; http://n2t.net/addgene:12691 ; RRID:Addgene_12691)
